>Addgene plasmid #214095 | lenti-KRAS-G13A-tmpknot-epegRNA | addgene full sequence | sequence record 429655 | Addgene NGS Result
CGGCGGAACTCATCGCCGCCTGCCTTGCCCGCTGCTGGACAGGGGCTCGGCTGTTGGGCACTGACAATTC
CGTGGTGTTGTCGGGGAAATCATCGTCCTTTCCTTGGCTGCTCGCCTGTGTTGCCACCTGGATTCTGCGC
GGGACGTCCTTCTGCTACGTCCCTTCGGCCCTCAATCCAGCGGACCTTCCTTCCCGCGGCCTGCTGCCGG
CTCTGCGGCCTCTTCCGCGTCTTCGCCTTCGCCCTCAGACGAGTCGGATCTCCCTTTGGGCCGCCTCCCC
GCGTCGACTTTAAGACCAATGACTTACAAGGCAGCTGTAGATCTTAGCCACTTTTTAAAAGAAAAGGGGG
GACTGGAAGGGCTAATTCACTCCCAACGAAGACAAGATCTGCTTTTTGCTTGTACTGGGTCTCTCTGGTT
AGACCAGATCTGAGCCTGGGAGCTCTCTGGCTAACTAGGGAACCCACTGCTTAAGCCTCAATAAAGCTTG
CCTTGAGTGCTTCAAGTAGTGTGTGCCCGTCTGTTGTGTGACTCTGGTAACTAGAGATCCCTCAGACCCT
TTTAGTCAGTGTGGAAAATCTCTAGCAGTACGTATAGTAGTTCATGTCATCTTATTATTCAGTATTTATA
ACTTGCAAAGAAATGAATATCAGAGAGTGAGAGGAACTTGTTTATTGCAGCTTATAATGGTTACAAATAA
AGCAATAGCATCACAAATTTCACAAATAAAGCATTTTTTTCACTGCATTCTAGTTGTGGTTTGTCCAAAC
TCATCAATGTATCTTATCATGTCTGGCTCTAGCTATCCCGCCCCTAACTCCGCCCATCCCGCCCCTAACT
CCGCCCAGTTCCGCCCATTCTCCGCCCCATGGCTGACTAATTTTTTTTATTTATGCAGAGGCCGAGGCCG
CCTCGGCCTCTGAGCTATTCCAGAAGTAGTGAGGAGGCTTTTTTGGAGGCCTAGGGACGTACCCAATTCG
CCCTATAGTGAGTCGTATTACGCGCGCTCACTGGCCGTCGTTTTACAACGTCGTGACTGGGAAAACCCTG
GCGTTACCCAACTTAATCGCCTTGCAGCACATCCCCCTTTCGCCAGCTGGCGTAATAGCGAAGAGGCCCG
CACCGATCGCCCTTCCCAACAGTTGCGCAGCCTGAATGGCGAATGGG
[124 nt withheld, positions 1168-1291]
C
[91 nt withheld, positions 1293-1383]
A
[49 nt withheld, positions 1385-1433]
CCTTTGACGTTGGAGTCCACGTTCTTT
[37 nt withheld, positions 1461-1497]
ACCCTATCTCGGTCTATTCTTTTGATTTATAAGGGATTTTGCCGATTTCGGCCTATTGGTTAAAAAATGA
GCTGATTTAACAAAAATTTAACGCGAATTTTAACAAAATATTAACGCTTACAATTTAGGTGGCACTTTTC
GGGGAAATGTGCGCGGAACCCCTATTTGTTTATTTTTCTAAATACATTCAAATATGTATCCGCTCATGAG
ACAATAACCCTGATAAATGCTTCAATAATATTGAAAAAGGAAGAGTATGAGTATTCAACATTTCCGTGTC
GCCCTTATTCCCTTTTTTGCGGCATTTTGCCTTCCTGTTTTTGCTCACCCAGAAACGCTGGTGAAAGTAA
AAGATGCTGAAGATCAGTTGGGTGCACGAGTGGGTTACATCGAACTGGATCTCAACAGCGGTAAGATCCT
TGAGAGTTTTCGCCCCGAAGAACGTTTTCCAATGATGAGCACTTTTAAAGTTCTGCTATGTGGCGCGGTA
TTATCCCGTATTGACGCCGGGCAAGAGCAACTCGGTCGCCGCATACACTATTCTCAGAATGACTTGGTTG
AGTACTCACCAGTCACAGAAAAGCATCTTACGGATGGCATGACAGTAAGAGAATTATGCAGTGCTGCCAT
AACCATGAGTGATAACACTGCGGCCAACTTACTTCTGACAACGATCGGAGGACCGAAGGAGCTAACCGCT
TTTTTGCACAACATGGGGGATCATGTAACTCGCCTTGATCGTTGGGAACCGGAGCTGAATGAAGCCATAC
CAAACGACGAGCGTGACACCACGATGCCTGTAGCAATGGCAACAACGTTGCGCAAACTATTAACTGGCGA
ACTACTTACTCTAGCTTCCCGGCAACAATTAATAGACTGGATGGAGGCGGATAAAGTTGCAGGACCACTT
CTGCGCTCGGCCCTTCCGGCTGGCTGGTTTATTGCTGATAAATCTGGAGCCGGTGAGCGTGGGTCTCGCG
GTATCATTGCAGCACTGGGGCCAGATGGTAAGCCCTCCCGTATCGTAGTTATCTACACGACGGGGAGTCA
GGCAACTATGGATGAACGAAATAGACAGATCGCTGAGATAGGTGCCTCACTGATTAAGCATTGGTAACTG
TCAGACCAAGTTTACTCATATATACTTTAGATTGATTTAAAACTTCATTTTTAATTTAAAAGGATCTAGG
TGAAGATCCTTTTTGATAATCTCATGACCAAAATCCCTTAACGTGAGTTTTCGTTCCACTGAGCGTCAGA
CCCCGTAGAAAAGATCAAAGGATCTTCTTGAGATCCTTTTTTTCTGCGCGTAATCTGCTGCTTGCAAACA
AAAAAACCACCGCTACCAGCGGTGGTTTGTTTGCCGGATCAAGAGCTACCAACTCTTTTTCCGAAGGTAA
CTGGCTTCAGCAGAGCGCAGATACCAAATACTGTTCTTCTAGTGTAGCCGTAGTTAGGCCACCACTTCAA
GAACTCTGTAGCACCGCCTACATACCTCGCTCTGCTAATCCTGTTACCAGTGGCTGCTGCCAGTGGCGAT
AAGTCGTGTCTTACCGGGTTGGACTCAAGACGATAGTTACCGGATAAGGCGCAGCGGTCGGGCTGAACGG
GGGGTTCGTGCACACAGCCCAGCTTGGAGCGAACGACCTACACCGAACTGAGATACCTACAGCGTGAGCT
ATGAGAAAGCGCCACGCTTCCCGAAGGGAGAAAGGCGGACAGGTATCCGGTAAGCGGCAGGGTCGGAACA
GGAGAGCGCACGAGGGAGCTTCCAGGGGGAAACGCCTGGTATCTTTATAGTCCTGTCGGGTTTCGCCACC
TCTGACTTGAGCGTCGATTTTTGTGATGCTCGTCAGGGGGGCGGAGCCTATGGAAAAACGCCAGCAACGC
GGCCTTTTTACGGTTCCTGGCCTTTTGCTGGCCTTTTGCTCACATGTTCTTTCCTGCGTTATCCCCTGAT
TCTGTGGATAACCGTATTACCGCCTTTGAGTGAGCTGATACCGCTCGCCGCAGCCGAACGACCGAGCGCA
GCGAGTCAGTGAGCGAGGAAGCGGAAGAGCGCCCAATACGCAAACCGCCTCTCCCCGCGCGTTGGCCGAT
TCATTAATGCAGCTGGCACGACAGGTTTCCCGACTGGAAAGCGGGCAGTGAGCGCAACGCAATTAATGTG
AGTTAGCTCACTCATTAGGCACCCCAGGCTTTACACTTTATGCTTCCGGCTCGTATGTTGTGTGGAATTG
TGAGCGGATAACAATTTCACACAGGAAACAGCTATGACCATGATTACGCCAAGCGCGCAATTAACCCTCA
CTAAAGGGAACAAAAGCTGGAGCTGCAAGCTTAATGTAGTCTTATGCAATACTCTTGTAGTCTTGCAACA
TGGTAACGATGAGTTAGCAACATGCCTTACAAGGAGAGAAAAAGCACCGTGCATGCCGATTGGTGGAAGT
AAGGTGGTACGATCGTGCCTTATTAGGAAGGCAACAGACGGGTCTGACATGGATTGGACGAACCACTGAA
TTGCCGCATTGCAGAGATATTGTATTTAAGTGCCTAGCTCGATACATAAACGGGTCTCTCTGGTTAGACC
AGATCTGAGCCTGGGAGCTCTCTGGCTAACTAGGGAACCCACTGCTTAAGCCTCAATAAAGCTTGCCTTG
AGTGCTTCAAGTAGTGTGTGCCCGTCTGTTGTGTGACTCTGGTAACTAGAGATCCCTCAGACCCTTTTAG
TCAGTGTGGAAAATCTCTAGCAGTGGCGCCCGAACAGGGACTTGAAAGCGAAAGGGAAACCAGAGGAGCT
CTCTCGACGCAGGACTCGGCTTGCTGAAGCGCGCACGGCAAGAGGCGAGGGGCGGCGACTGGTGAGTACG
CCAAAAATTTTGACTAGCGGAGGCTAGAAGGAGAGAGATGGGTGCGAGAGCGTCAGTATTAAGCGGGGGA
GAATTAGATCGCGATGGGAAAAAATTCGGTTAAGGCCAGGGGGAAAGAAAAAATATAAATTAAAACATAT
AGTATGGGCAAGCAGGGAGCTAGAACGATTCGCAGTTAATCCTGGCCTGTTAGAAACATCAGAAGGCTGT
AGACAAATACTGGGACAGCTACAACCATCCCTTCAGACAGGATCAGAAGAACTTAGATCATTATATAATA
CAGTAGCAACCCTCTATTGTGTGCATCAAAGGATAGAGATAAAAGACACCAAGGAAGCTTTAGACAAGAT
AGAGGAAGAGCAAAACAAAAGTAAGACCACCGCACAGCAAGCGGCCGCTGATCTTCAGACCTGGAGGAGG
AGATATGAGGGACAATTGGAGAAGTGAATTATATAAATATAAAGTAGTAAAAATTGAACCATTAGGAGTA
GCACCCACCAAGGCAAAGAGAAGAGTGGTGCAGAGAGAAAAAAGAGCAGTGGGAATAGGAGCTTTGTTCC
TTGGGTTCTTGGGAGCAGCAGGAAGCACTATGGGCGCAGCGTCAATGACGCTGACGGTACAGGCCAGACA
ATTATTGTCTGGTATAGTGCAGCAGCAGAACAATTTGCTGAGGGCTATTGAGGCGCAACAGCATCTGTTG
CAACTCACAGTCTGGGGCATCAAGCAGCTCCAGGCAAGAATCCTGGCTGTGGAAAGATACCTAAAGGATC
AACAGCTCCTGGGGATTTGGGGTTGCTCTGGAAAACTCATTTGCACCACTGCTGTGCCTTGGAATGCTAG
TTGGAGTAATAAATCTCTGGAACAGATTTGGAATCACACGACCTGGATGGAGTGGGACAGAGAAATTAAC
AATTACACAAGCTTAATACACTCCTTAATTGAAGAATCGCAAAACCAGCAAGAAAAGAATGAACAAGAAT
TATTGGAATTAGATAAATGGGCAAGTTTGTGGAATTGGTTTAACATAACAAATTGGCTGTGGTATATAAA
ATTATTCATAATGATAGTAGGAGGCTTGGTAGGTTTAAGAATAGTTTTTGCTGTACTTTCTATAGTGAAT
AGAGTTAGGCAGGGATATTCACCATTATCGTTTCAGACCCACCTCCCAACCCCGAGGGGACCCAGAGAGG
GCCTATTTCCCATGATTCCTTCATATTTGCATATACGATACAAGGCTGTTAGAGAGATAATTAGAATTAA
TTTGACTGTAAACACAAAGATATTAGTACAAAATACGTGACGTAGAAAGTAATAATTTCTTGGGTAGTTT
GCAGTTTTAAAATTATGTTTTAAAATGGACTATCATATGCTTACCGTAACTTGAAAGTATTTCGATTTCT
TGGCTTTATATATCTTGTGGAAAGGACGAAACACCGCTTGTGGTAGTTGGAGCTGGGTTTTAGAGCTAGA
AATAGCAAGTTAAAATAAGGCTAGTCCGTTATCAACTTGAAAAAGTGGGACCGAGTCGGTCCTGCCTACG
TCACCAGCTCCAACTACCATCAGGAGCCCCCCCCCTGAACCCAGGATAACCCTCAAAGTCGGGGGGCTTT
TTTTAAGCTTGGGCCGCTCGAGGTACCTCTCTACATATGACATGTGAGCAAAAGGCCAGCAAAAGGCCAG
GAACCGTAAAAAGGCCGCGTTGCTGGCGTTGGATCCAAGCTTGGCGTAACTAGATCTTGAGACAAATGGC
AGTATTCATCCACAATTTTAAAAGAAAAGGGGGGATTGGGGGGTACAGTGCAGGGGAAAGAATAGTAGAC
ATAATAGCAACAGACATACAAACTAAAGAATTACAAAAACAAATTACAAAAATTCAAAATTTTCGGGTTT
ATTACAGGGACAGCAGAGATCCACTTTGGCGCCGGCTCGAGGGGGCCCGGGTGCAAAGATGGATAAAGTT
TTAAACAGAGAGGAATCTTTGCAGCTAATGGACCTTCTAGGTCTTGAAAGGAGTGGGAATTGGCTCCGGT
GCCCGTCAGTGGGCAGAGCGCACATCGCCCACAGTCCCCGAGAAGTTGGGGGGAGGGGTCGGCAATTGAT
CCGGTGCCTAGAGAAGGTGGCGCGGGGTAAACTGGGAAAGTGATGTCGTGTACTGGCTCCGCCTTTTTCC
CGAGGGTGGGGGAGAACCGTATATAAGTGCAGTAGTCGCCGTGAACGTTCTTTTTCGCAACGGGTTTGCC
GCCAGAACACAGGTAAGTGCCGTGTGTGGTTCCCGCGGGCCTGGCCTCTTTACGGGTTATGGCCCTTGCG
TGCCTTGAATTACTTCCACCTGGCTGCAGTACGTGATTCTTGATCCCGAGCTTCGGGTTGGAAGTGGGTG
GGAGAGTTCGAGGCCTTGCGCTTAAGGAGCCCCTTCGCCTCGTGCTTGAGTTGAGGCCTGGCCTGGGCGC
TGGGGCCGCCGCGTGCGAATCTGGTGGCACCTTCGCGCCTGTCTCGCTGCTTTCGATAAGTCTCTAGCCA
TTTAAAATTTTTGATGACCTGCTGCGACGCTTTTTTTCTGGCAAGATAGTCTTGTAAATGCGGGCCAAGA
TCTGCACACTGGTATTTCGGTTTTTGGGGCCGCGGGCGGCGACGGGGCCCGTGCGTCCCAGCGCACATGT
TCGGCGAGGCGGGGCCTGCGAGCGCGGCCACCGAGAATCGGACGGGGGTAGTCTCAAGCTGGCCGGCCTG
CTCTGGTGCCTGGCCTCGCGCCGCCGTGTATCGCCCCGCCCTGGGCGGCAAGGCTGGCCCGGTCGGCACC
AGTTGCGTGAGCGGAAAGATGGCCGCTTCCCGGCCCTGCTGCAGGGAGCTCAAAATGGAGGACGCGGCGC
TCGGGAGAGCGGGCGGGTGAGTCACCCACACAAAGGAAAAGGGCCTTTCCGTCCTCAGCCGTCGCTTCAT
GTGACTCCACGGAGTACCGGGCGCCGTCCAGGCACCTCGATTAGTTCTCGAGCTTTTGGAGTACGTCGTC
TTTAGGTTGGGGGGAGGGGTTTTATGCGATGGAGTTTCCCCACACTGAGTGGGTGGAGACTGAAGTTAGG
CCAGCTTGGCACTTGATGTAATTCTCCTTGGAATTTGCCCTTTTTGAGTTTGGATCTTGGTTCATTCTCA
AGCCTCAGACAGTGGTTCAAAGTTTTTTTCTTCCATTTCAGGTGTCGTGACGTACGGCCACCATGACCGA
GTACAAGCCCACGGTGCGCCTCGCCACCCGCGACGACGTCCCCAGGGCCGTACGCACCCTCGCCGCCGCG
TTCGCCGACTACCCCGCCACGCGCCACACCGTCGATCCGGACCGCCACATCGAGCGGGTCACCGAGCTGC
AAGAACTCTTCCTCACGCGCGTCGGGCTCGACATCGGCAAGGTGTGGGTCGCGGACGACGGCGCCGCCGT
GGCGGTCTGGACCACGCCGGAGAGCGTCGAAGCGGGGGCGGTGTTCGCCGAGATCGGCCCGCGCATGGCC
GAGTTGAGCGGTTCCCGGCTGGCCGCGCAGCAACAGATGGAAGGCCTCCTGGCGCCGCACCGGCCCAAGG
AGCCCGCGTGGTTCCTGGCCACCGTCGGAGTCTCGCCCGACCACCAGGGCAAGGGTCTGGGCAGCGCCGT
CGTGCTCCCCGGAGTGGAGGCGGCCGAGCGCGCCGGGGTGCCCGCCTTCCTGGAGACCTCCGCGCCCCGC
AACCTCCCCTTCTACGAGCGGCTCGGCTTCACCGTCACCGCCGACGTCGAGGTGCCCGAAGGACCGCGCA
CCTGGTGCATGACCCGCAAGCCCGGTGCCTGAACGCGTTAAGTCGACAATCAACCTCTGGATTACAAAAT
TTGTGAAAGATTGACTGGTATTCTTAACTATGTTGCTCCTTTTACGCTATGTGGATACGCTGCTTTAATG
CCTTTGTATCATGCTATTGCTTCCCGTATGGCTTTCATTTTCTCCTCCTTGTATAAATCCTGGTTGCTGT
CTCTTTATGAGGAGTTGTGGCCCGTTGTCAGGCAACGTGGCGTGGTGTGCACTGTGTTTGCTGACGCAAC
CCCCACTGGTTGGGGCATTGCCACCACCTGTCAGCTCCTTTCCGGGACTTTCGCTTTCCCCCTCCCTATT
GCCA
Features (pLannotate 1.2.2; 31 found; start..end, strand, type, name):
    333..352     +  misc_feature   cPPT/CTS (fragment): central polypurine tract and central termination sequence of HIV-1
    354..587     +  LTR            3' LTR (ΔU3): self-inactivating 3' long terminal repeat (LTR) from HIV-1
    665..786     +  polyA_signal   SV40 poly(A) signal: SV40 polyadenylation signal
    826..961     +  rep_origin     SV40 ori: SV40 origin of replication
    982..1000    -  promoter       T7 promoter: promoter for bacteriophage T7 RNA polymerase
   1008..1163    +  CDS            lacZα (fragment): LacZα fragment of β-galactosidase; lacZ fragment
   1168..1596    +  rep_origin     f1 ori (sequence partly withheld): f1 bacteriophage origin of replication; arrow indicates direction of (+) strand synthesis
   1649..1753    +  promoter       AmpR promoter: bla
   1754..2614    +  CDS            AmpR: β-lactamase; bla; confers resistance to ampicillin, carbenicillin, and related antibiotics
   2785..3373    +  rep_origin     ori: high-copy-number ColE1/pMB1/pBR322/pUC origin of replication
   3556..3648    +  CDS            lacI (fragment): lac repressor; lacI; The lac repressor binds to the lac operator to inhibit transcription in E. coli. This inhibition can be relieved by adding lactose or isopropyl-β-D-thiogalactopyranoside (IPTG).
   3661..3682    +  protein_bind   CAP binding site: CAP binding activates transcription in the presence of cAMP. E. coli catabolite activator protein
   3697..3727    +  promoter       lac promoter: promoter for the E. coli lac operon
   3735..3751    +  protein_bind   lac operator: The lac repressor binds to the lac operator to inhibit transcription in E. coli. This inhibition can be relieved by adding lactose or isopropyl-β-D-thiogalactopyranoside (IPTG). lac repressor encoded by lacI
   3796..3814    +  promoter       T3 promoter: promoter for bacteriophage T3 RNA polymerase
   3842..4068    +  promoter       RSV promoter: Rous sarcoma virus enhancer/promoter
   4069..4249    +  LTR            5' LTR (truncated): truncated 5' long terminal repeat (LTR) from HIV-1
   4296..4421    +  misc_feature   HIV-1 Ψ: packaging signal of human immunodeficiency virus type 1
   4405..4768    +  CDS            HIV-1 gag (fragment): gag protein from human immunodeficiency virus 1; gag
   4914..5147    +  misc_feature   RRE: The Rev response element (RRE) of HIV-1 allows for Rev-dependent mRNA export from the nucleus to the cytoplasm.
   5524..5550    +  CDS            Rev (fragment): human immunodeficiency virus 1 (HIV-1) Rev protein; rev; enhances nuclear export of unspliced and incompletely spliced viral mRNAs
   5554..5794    +  promoter       U6 promoter: RNA polymerase III promoter for human U6 snRNA
   5804..5823    +  CDS            K-Ras (fragment): human small GTPase proto-oncoprotein
   5824..5897    +  misc_RNA       gRNA scaffold: guide RNA scaffold for the Streptococcus pyogenes CRISPR/Cas9 system
   5900..5926    -  CDS            K-Ras (fragment): human small GTPase proto-oncoprotein
   6133..6250    +  misc_feature   cPPT/CTS: central polypurine tract and central termination sequence of HIV-1
   6316..6382    +  CDS            small t antigen (fragment): SV40 (simian virus 40) small t antigen
   6408..6619    +  promoter       EF-1α core promoter: core promoter for human elongation factor EF-1α
   6620..7558    +  intron         EF-1α intron A: intron upstream of the start codon of human EF-1α
   7580..8179    +  CDS            PuroR (fragment): puromycin N-acetyltransferase; pac from Streptomyces; confers resistance to puromycin
   8195..282     +  misc_feature   WPRE (across the origin): woodchuck hepatitis virus posttranscriptional regulatory element
