[The description below was written by a language model from this plasmid's Addgene catalogue record and pLannotate feature annotations shown in this document.]
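Description:
lenti-KRAS-G13A-tmpknot-epegRNA is a lentiviral, mammalian-expression plasmid that delivers an engineered prime editing guide RNA (epegRNA) designed to install the G13A substitution in human KRAS. It is built on the lenti-tmpknot-epegRNA-puro backbone. In bacteria it is maintained through a high-copy ColE1/pUC-type origin and selected with ampicillin (AmpR); an f1 origin, an SV40 origin and remnants of lac and phage-promoter elements are also carried in the backbone. The viral portion has a third-generation, self-inactivating layout: an RSV promoter fused to a truncated HIV-1 5' LTR drives the genomic RNA, followed by the Ψ packaging signal with a partial gag sequence, the Rev response element for Rev-dependent nuclear export, a cPPT/CTS, a WPRE to boost transcript expression, and a ΔU3 3' LTR. Viral proteins must therefore be supplied in trans to make particles.

The payload is a human U6 (RNA polymerase III) cassette. The annotation shows a 20-nt KRAS-matching spacer, the S. pyogenes Cas9 guide scaffold, and then a short KRAS-derived segment in the opposite orientation. That arrangement is consistent with the 3' extension of a pegRNA, which provides the primer binding site and the reverse-transcription template encoding the edit. The "tmpknot" in the name indicates a structured 3' pseudoknot motif of the kind used to protect epegRNAs from degradation, although it is not annotated as a separate feature. Downstream, an EF-1α promoter with its intron A drives puromycin N-acetyltransferase, allowing selection of transduced cells. No prime editor protein is encoded, so the editor must come from another source. The associated work concerns an inducible all-in-one prime editor in human pluripotent stem cells.
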