Addgene plasmid #214095: lenti-KRAS-G13A-tmpknot-epegRNA
Purpose: Lentiviral vector expressing epegRNA to induce KRAS G13A mutation
Depositing lab: Ting Zhou. Depositing organization: Memorial Sloan-Kettering Cancer Center. Publication: Robust and inducible genome editing via an all-in-one prime editor in human pluripotent stem cells. Wu Y, Zhong A, Sidharta M, Kim TW, Ramirez B, Persily B, Studer L, Zhou T. Nat Commun. 2024 Dec 30;15(1):10824. doi: 10.1038/s41467-024-55104-1. PubMed 39737975.
Backbone
  Vector backbone: lenti-tmpknot-epegRNA-puro backbone
  Vector type: Mammalian Expression, Lentiviral
  Selectable markers: Puromycin
Growth in bacteria
  Bacterial resistance: Ampicillin, 100 μg/mL
  Growth temperature: 37°C
  Growth strain: NEB Stable
  Copy number: High Copy
Gene/Insert
  Gene/Insert name: KRAS G13A epegRNA
  gRNA/shRNA sequence: CTTGTGGTAGTTGGAGCTGG
  Species: Synthetic
  Promoter: hU6
  Cloning method: Ligation Independent Cloning
  Sequencing primers: 5′ LKO.1 5'
Terms and licenses: Academic/Nonprofit Terms; Industry Terms: Not Available to Industry
How to cite: lenti-KRAS-G13A-tmpknot-epegRNA was a gift from Ting Zhou (Addgene plasmid # 214095 ; http://n2t.net/addgene:214095 ; RRID:Addgene_214095)
